>Addgene plasmid #37223 | pUC19-RPL41A | addgene partial sequence | sequence record 48025 | m13pUC-Fwd 5'-CCCAGTCACGACGTTGTAAAACG-3'
CACATCGATTCAATCGAAATGAGAGCCAAGTGGAGAAAGAAGAGAACTAGAAGACTTAAGAGAAAGAGAC
GGAAGGTGAGAGCCAGATCCAAATAAGCGGATTATGAGTAAATAACTCTAATTTTGTTTTAAATTCTTTC
AAGAGTATCGTAATGTCATTGATGAATTAACATGTTAGTTTCTATTCTACCTCATAATGGATCTAAATTG
CATACTAATCTCACGGTGGGGTGTAAACCATTGCCTACTATTTATATAGTGCTTTATATATGTCTCACAT
AGTTTAATCAATTGTCCGTTTTTTTGAAAAGGATCCTCTAGAGTCGACCTGCAGGCATGCAAGCTTGGCG
TAATCATGGTCATAGCTGTTTCCTGTGTGAAATTGTTATCCGCTCACAATTCCACACAACATACGAGCCG
GAAGCATAAAGTGTAAAGCCTGGGGTGCCTAATGAGTGAGCTAACTCACATTAATTGCGTTGCGCTCACT
GCCCGCTTTCCAGTCGGGAAACCTGTCGTGCCAGCTGCATTAATGAATCGGCCAACGCGCGGGGAGAGGC
GGTTTGCGTATTGGGCGCTCTTCCGCTTCCTCGCTCACTGACTCGCTGCGCTCGGTCGTTCGGCTGCGGC
GAGCGGTATCAGCTCACTCAAAGGCGGTAATACGGTTATCCACAGAATCAGGGGATAACGCAGGAAAGAA
CATGTGAGCAAAAGGCCAGCAAAAGGCCAGGAACCGTAAAAAGGCCGCGTTGCT
