[The description below was written by a language model from this plasmid's Addgene catalogue record.]
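Description:
pUC19-RPL41A is a small, high-copy bacterial cloning plasmid built on the standard pUC19 backbone (2686 bp without insert). It is propagated in E. coli under ampicillin selection. As with other pUC-type vectors, replication relies on the pUC origin and the AmpR (beta-lactamase) marker. The catalogue classifies it as a bacterial expression vector, but the depositor's notes suggest that it mainly serves as a DNA template that stores a defined yeast mRNA sequence. No feature table accompanies the record, so the precise arrangement of elements around the insert cannot be confirmed.

The insert is the Saccharomyces cerevisiae RPL41A gene (YDL184C, also called RPL47A), which encodes a very small ribosomal protein of the large subunit. It was cloned between the EcoRI and BamHI sites of the polylinker and is flanked by the standard M13/pUC forward and reverse sequencing primer sites. According to the depositor, the cloned sequence corresponds to the previously described RPL41A mRNA. Two extra G residues were added at the 5′ end to promote efficient transcription, and a short 3′ extension derives from the BamHI site used in cloning. These details imply that a model RPL41A mRNA is produced by run-off in vitro transcription, probably after linearisation at BamHI. The record does not state which promoter drives that transcription.

The associated publication examines how the 5′ 7-methylguanosine cap both stimulates canonical eukaryotic translation initiation and blocks an alternative pathway. The plasmid is therefore consistent with a source of a short, natural yeast mRNA, with or without a cap, for reconstituted translation initiation studies.
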