Addgene plasmid #37223: pUC19-RPL41A
Depositing lab: Jon Lorsch. Depositing organization: Johns Hopkins University and School of Medicine. Publication: The 5'-7-methylguanosine cap on eukaryotic mRNAs serves both to stimulate canonical translation initiation and to block an alternative pathway. Mitchell SF, Walker SE, Algire MA, Park EH, Hinnebusch AG, Lorsch JR. Mol Cell. 2010 Sep 24;39(6):950-62. 10.1016/j.molcel.2010.08.021 PubMed 20864040.
Backbone
  Vector backbone: pUC19
  Backbone size w/o insert (bp): 2686
  Vector type: Bacterial Expression
Growth in bacteria
  Bacterial resistance: Ampicillin, 100 μg/mL
  Growth temperature: 37°C
  Growth strain: DH5alpha
  Copy number: High Copy
Gene/Insert
  Gene/Insert name: RPL41A
  Species: S. cerevisiae (budding yeast)
  Entrez Gene: RPL41A (a.k.a. YDL184C, RPL47A)
  Cloning method: Restriction Enzyme; 5′ cloning site EcoRI (unknown if destroyed); 3′ cloning site BamHI (unknown if destroyed)
  Sequencing primers: 5′ M13pUC-F; 3′ M13-pUC-Rev
Terms and licenses: Academic/Nonprofit Terms; Industry Terms: Not Available to Industry
Depositor comments: The sequence of RPL41A mRNA is as previously described (Yu and Warner, 2001). Two G bases were added at the 5´-ends of both mRNAs in order to promote efficient transcription and the sequence GGATC was added at the 3´-end as part of a BamHI site during cloning.
How to cite: pUC19-RPL41A was a gift from Jon Lorsch (Addgene plasmid # 37223 ; http://n2t.net/addgene:37223 ; RRID:Addgene_37223)
